Addgene plasmid #227501: pCLJ-P2F-Frt-PGK-Puro-Frt
Purpose: Inserts 500bp Fgf5 promoter in place of the Prdm8 promoter along with removable selection cassette
Depositing lab: Joanna Wysocka. Depositing organization: Stanford University. Publication: Long-range regulation of transcription scales with genomic distance in a gene-specific manner. Jensen CL, Chen LF, Swigut T, Crocker OJ, Yao D, Bassik MC, Ferrell JE Jr, Boettiger AN, Wysocka J. Mol Cell. 2025 Jan 16;85(2):347-361.e7. doi: 10.1016/j.molcel.2024.10.021. Epub 2024 Dec 2. PubMed 39626660.
Backbone
  Vector backbone: pAAV
  Vector type: Mouse Targeting, AAV
  Selectable markers: Puromycin
Growth in bacteria
  Bacterial resistance: Ampicillin, 100 μg/mL
  Growth temperature: 37°C
  Growth strain: DH5alpha
  Copy number: High Copy
Gene/Insert
  Gene/Insert name: Fgf5 promoter
  Species: M. musculus (mouse), Synthetic
  Cloning method: Restriction Enzyme; 5′ cloning site unknown (unknown if destroyed)
Terms and licenses: Academic/Nonprofit Terms; Industry Terms: Not Available to Industry
Depositor comments: PGK-Puro selection cassette flanked by Frt sites
How to cite: pCLJ-P2F-Frt-PGK-Puro-Frt was a gift from Joanna Wysocka (Addgene plasmid # 227501 ; http://n2t.net/addgene:227501 ; RRID:Addgene_227501)
