[The description below was written by a language model from this plasmid's Addgene catalogue record and pLannotate feature annotations shown in this document.]
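Description:
pCLJ-P2F-Frt-PGK-Puro-Frt is a mouse gene-targeting donor plasmid of about 6.9 kb, catalogued on a pAAV backbone. It is designed to replace the endogenous Prdm8 promoter with a 500 bp fragment of the mouse Fgf5 promoter. It is propagated in E. coli as a high-copy plasmid through a ColE1/pUC-type origin, with ampicillin selection from the bla gene. The feature table also shows an f1 origin, T7 and SP6 phage promoters, and lac promoter/operator, lacZα and lacI remnants typical of a general cloning vector. No AAV inverted terminal repeats were annotated, so although the record lists the vector type as AAV, the table itself does not confirm packaging elements.

The annotated payload is a selection cassette in which the mouse PGK promoter drives puromycin N-acetyltransferase, terminated by a bovine growth hormone polyadenylation signal. The cassette is bracketed by two minimal FRT sites in the same orientation. This allows puromycin selection of mouse cells that have integrated the donor. FLP recombinase can then excise the marker, leaving the swapped promoter and a single FRT scar at the locus. The Fgf5 promoter fragment and any Prdm8 homology arms are not annotated. They presumably lie in the unannotated stretches upstream of the first FRT site and downstream of the second, but the record does not give their positions or lengths. The associated study concerns how long-range transcriptional regulation scales with genomic distance in a gene-specific manner, which fits use of this construct to test how promoter identity affects a gene's response to distal regulatory elements.
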