Features (pLannotate 1.2.2; 17 found; start..end, strand, type, name):
   1063..1096    +  protein_bind   FRT (minimal): supports FLP-mediated excision but not integration (Turan and Bode, 2011) FLP recombinase from the Saccharomyces cerevisiae 2μ plasmid
   1103..1602    +  promoter       PGK promoter: mouse phosphoglycerate kinase 1 promoter
   1621..2215    +  CDS            PuroR (fragment): puromycin N-acetyltransferase; pac from Streptomyces alboniger; confers resistance to puromycin
   2251..2362    +  polyA_signal   bGH poly(A) signal: bovine growth hormone polyadenylation signal
   2467..2500    +  protein_bind   FRT (minimal): supports FLP-mediated excision but not integration (Turan and Bode, 2011) FLP recombinase from the Saccharomyces cerevisiae 2μ plasmid
   4035..4053    -  promoter       SP6 promoter: promoter for bacteriophage SP6 RNA polymerase
   4095..4111    -  protein_bind   lac operator: The lac repressor binds to the lac operator to inhibit transcription in E. coli. This inhibition can be relieved by adding lactose or isopropyl-β-D-thiogalactopyranoside (IPTG). lac repressor encoded by lacI
   4119..4149    -  promoter       lac promoter: promoter for the E. coli lac operon
   4164..4185    -  protein_bind   CAP binding site: CAP binding activates transcription in the presence of cAMP. E. coli catabolite activator protein
   4198..4290    -  CDS            lacI (fragment): lac repressor; lacI; The lac repressor binds to the lac operator to inhibit transcription in E. coli. This inhibition can be relieved by adding lactose or isopropyl-β-D-thiogalactopyranoside (IPTG).
   4473..5061    -  rep_origin     ori: high-copy-number ColE1/pMB1/pBR322/pUC origin of replication
   5232..6092    -  CDS            AmpR: β-lactamase; bla; confers resistance to ampicillin, carbenicillin, and related antibiotics
   6093..6197    -  promoter       AmpR promoter: bla
   6224..6274    +  misc_feature   bom (fragment): basis of mobility region from pBR322
   6302..6730    -  rep_origin     f1 ori (sequence partly withheld): f1 bacteriophage origin of replication; arrow indicates direction of (+) strand synthesis
   6734..6891    -  CDS            lacZα (fragment): LacZα fragment of β-galactosidase; lacZ fragment
   6894..2       +  promoter       T7 promoter (across the origin): promoter for bacteriophage T7 RNA polymerase
>Addgene plasmid #227501 | pCLJ-P2F-Frt-PGK-Puro-Frt | addgene full sequence | sequence record 451641 | Addgene NGS Result
GGGCGAATTGGGCCCGACGTCGCATGCTCCCGGCCGCCATGGCCGCGGGATCGTCTCGTTTACCAGACAG
GAGTCTCAGAGCTCCGTAAAGATTATACTGTCAGCTGCTCTTTGCCAACCCTCATATGCTCACTCTGAGA
GGCAAGGACAGAGATTGTCTCCTCCTTAAATTCTGGCCCTGACTCCTGCCCTTTAGCGAGTAAACTATAC
AATTGGATTTATACTCAACCTGACCTATTGCTCAATTGAATTCCGGGAGAGTGGGGGTAGGAATTGAGGG
ATTGCCTGCGCCACTCAAAGGCCTTTCTTTCCTTAGGAATAGAAAGCCTACCAGAGAAAAACAGCCAGAG
AGCCCCTAGCGTCATTGTTTTGTGGCCCCCGCAGAAGGAGAAAACTCTCTGGCTGTCAAAGACCTCAAGT
CATTAGCATCAGCTGCCGCTCCAGAGGACAAGCCAGCGCCTCTAAGTGGCTTAGCGCACAAACGAGACTC
CCGAGACAGCCTCACTCCTGTGATTCGGTCCACTCCTCCATCAACGGCTGGATGTGAAAGGCTCTTGAGA
GTCCTTCTCAGTAATTTTTTTTTTAACTTTGAACCATCCTTTCTGTATCATGAGGTCTTAGAATCCTGGC
CGCCATTATGGGACCCCCTTGGGAACCACAAAATACAGAGAGAGCACAGAAGGTGAAAAGCTTTAACACC
TGAGTCCAATGACCTAGGCTTTTCCCAGCAACGCCCTCCTAGCCCATATCCACGCACAGACCCTTGTTCT
GGGACCTAAAAACAGCCGAAGTCCCTTTAGGTGTCTGGCAGCATTCCAGACTTATCTTCTTACCCCATCC
CATTGGATGGGAGATGGCTAGCCGAGTTCCCACCAAATCATACCCCCTGTCGCCAGTATTTACACGGGAG
TCTCTGCTAGGTGGCATGAATGCATTTTAAGGAAGTCTGTTTGTCACCTCCTAGGCCACTAGCTTCACAG
ATCAGCGGCAGTCAATGGCCAAAGAATCCCGCGGGGCAAATTCTCACCCTCCTTTTGGGGGAGCAGGGAC
ATACCACTCAAAGAAGTTCCTATTCTCTAGAAAGTATAGGAACTTCTCTACCGGGTAGGGGAGGCGCTTT
TCCCAAGGCAGTCTGGAGCATGCGCTTTAGCAGCCCCGCTGGGCACTTGGCGCTACACAAGTGGCCTCTG
GCCTCGCACACATTCCACATCCACCGGTAGGCGCCAACCGGCTCCGTTCTTTGGTGGCCCCTTCGCGCCA
CCTTCTACTCCTCCCCTAGTCAGGAAGTTCCCCCCCGCCCCGCAGCTCGCGTCGTGCAGGACGTGACAAA
TGGAAGTAGCACGTCTCACTAGTCTCGTGCAGATGGACAGCACCGCTGAGCAATGGAAGCGGGTAGGCCT
TTGGGGCAGCGGCCAATAGCAGCTTTGCTCCTTCGCTTTCTGGGCTCAGAGGCTGGGAAGGGGTGGGTCC
GGGGGCGGGCTCAGGGGCGGGCTCAGGGGCGGGGCGGGCGCCCGAAGGTCCTCCGGAGGCCCGGCATTCT
GCACGCTTCAAAAGCGCACGTCTGCCGCGCTGTTCTCCTCTTCCTCATCTCCGGGCCTTTCGACCTGCAG
CCCAATGGCCACCGAGTACAAGCCCACGGTGCGCCTCGCCACCCGCGACGACGTCCCCCGGGCCGTACGC
ACCCTCGCCGCCGCGTTCGCCGACTACCCCGCCACGCGCCACACCGTCGATCCGGACCGCCACATCGAGC
GGGTCACCGAGCTGCAAGAACTCTTCCTCACGCGCGTCGGGCTCGACATCGGCAAGGTGTGGGTCGCGGA
CGACGGCGCCGCGGTGGCGGTCTGGACCACGCCGGAGAGCGTCGAAGCGGGGGCGGTGTTCGCCGAGATC
GGCCCGCGCATGGCCGAGTTGAGCGGTTCCCGGCTGGCCGCGCAGCAACAGATGGAAGGCCTCCTGGCGC
CGCACCGGCCCAAGGAGCCCGCGTGGTTCCTGGCCACCGTCGGCGTCTCGCCCGACCACCAGGGCAAGGG
TCTGGGCAGCGCCGTCGTGCTCCCCGGAGTGGAGGCGGCCGAGCGCGCCGGGGTGCCCGCCTTCCTGGAG
ACCTCCGCGCCCCGCAACCTCCCCTTCTACGAGCGGCTCGGCTTCACCGTCACCGCCGACGTCGAGGTGC
CCGAAGGACCGCGCACCTGGTGCATGACCCGCAAGCCCGGTGCCTAAGAATTCTAACTAGAGCTCGCTGA
TCAGCCTCGACTGTGCCTTCTAGTTGCCAGCCATCTGTTGTTTGCCCCTCCCCCGTGCCTTCCTTGACCC
TGGAAGGTGCCACTCCCACTGTCCTTTCCTAATAAAATGAGGAAATTGCATCGCATTGTCTGAGTAGGTG
TCATTCTATTCTGGGGGGTGGGGTGGGGCAGGACAGCAAGGGGGAGGATTGGGAAGAGAATAGCAGGCAT
GCTGGGGAGCGGCCGCGAAGTTCCTATTCTCTAGAAAGTATAGGAACTTCCCCTTGCGTGGAGAGCAGCG
CGCGCGGAGCCGATTCCGGAGCCGCTGGCTCGGGCAGGGGGTGGGGTGACTGGGTGGCTCTTGACAACCG
CTGGGTTGCATGACCCGTGCACAGTCGCAGCCAGCGTCCCGGGGGCAGCTTCTGAGGGCGAGACACCTCC
TCCCACTCCCGGGATCGCATCTCCCTCCTCCTTCACACCCCCGCCCCCGGGACCGCGGCGCTCCCTCCCC
GTACCGGCCGTGAGTACACAAAGCGGCGGGTGAGGGGAAGCTTCGCAGGCGTGCACGGAGCAGTGAGATC
ACTGGCGTTATAAATATCCCGGTGCCAGCGCCGAGATCCGCTCGGGTGGCCTCTCTCTCTCCCCCTCTCC
CTCTCCCTTCCCCGAGGCTATGTCCACCCTGTGCGGCGAGGGAGGCAGCGCCAGAGGCACGCAGCCGCGC
GGGGGCTACGCTCTCTCTCTCTCCTAATCTATCTGCATCTCTCTTCTCTCTTTGGACAGAACCCACAAGA
CTGACACCGACACCTCTTGACATGGAGATACACTAATGTAATAGGCAGGAAGGAACACTGGCTTGCACCC
CGTTGGTTCCAGGTGGCCTTATTTGGGCGACTCGGTCCTGACCTTATTTCTGGTAAGTCTATTTGCTTTG
ACCTGGGAGGGGGATGGGAAGAGGACAGGTTGAGTACAAGGAGTGAAAAAATTGTCCCCCTTTTCCTCGT
TATCTAGAAGATAGGAGGGAAACGACGCGGAATGTTGTTTCCACTGCCAATAAGATTATACAAAGGGAGG
AGCGGGTAGGAGCACTTTTCTGGAGAAGCTAGGGACTGGGGAGCTCGCGGCTGCCAGACAATGCCAGCCC
GGAGTGGAGGGAGAGCATCCGGCAGTAGCGACCGGCTTTCAGCGAGCCCAGCTGGCTCTGAGTTTCCCAG
GAGGATCTGCGAAGGAAGAGAACCCGGGCCTAGGGATGGGCGTAGGACTGTGAAAGGCTAGATACTATAA
AGCCCGGGGTCCTGCCTATCGCTATTGTGGCTGATTTGCGTCAAGGCGGCCACCGAGGCAGCATGGACCG
CTATTAGCCCGGCTGTGGGACCTTTTCGCTGTATTGTTAGATAGAACTGCATTTTAATGACTGAGTCCCT
GCTGTTGCCAAAGTGGAGGGCGATCTCCTGTCACAATAAAAAGCTTCTGTGAAGAATACTTTCAAACGCG
AGGCAGAAATCAAGGTACAAACCGTTGAAATGTAGGCAACTGGGAAGGGAAAGAGGGTTTATACTGAAAG
GGAGCTGAGAGAACCTGTATTCTGCAACGTATTTGACTTGCAATTGGAAATCAGAAGGGGACAGGACGAG
TGCAGAAACAGAAAGTAGTATCATAAACTTTCTATGTTGTGGCTATTTTTCTTATTCCCACTGTCTGGAA
AATATACTTGCCATTTGGGGCATATGGGAGACCGGGAGACGATCACTAGTGCGGCCGCCTGCAGGTCGAC
CATATGGGAGAGCTCCCAACGCGTTGGATGCATAGCTTGAGTATTCTATAGTGTCACCTAAATAGCTTGG
CGTAATCATGGTCATAGCTGTTTCCTGTGTGAAATTGTTATCCGCTCACAATTCCACACAACATACGAGC
CGGAAGCATAAAGTGTAAAGCCTGGGGTGCCTAATGAGTGAGCTAACTCACATTAATTGCGTTGCGCTCA
CTGCCCGCTTTCCAGTCGGGAAACCTGTCGTGCCAGCTGCATTAATGAATCGGCCAACGCGCGGGGAGAG
GCGGTTTGCGTATTGGGCGCTCTTCCGCTTCCTCGCTCACTGACTCGCTGCGCTCGGTCGTTCGGCTGCG
GCGAGCGGTATCAGCTCACTCAAAGGCGGTAATACGGTTATCCACAGAATCAGGGGATAACGCAGGAAAG
AACATGTGAGCAAAAGGCCAGCAAAAGGCCAGGAACCGTAAAAAGGCCGCGTTGCTGGCGTTTTTCCATA
GGCTCCGCCCCCCTGACGAGCATCACAAAAATCGACGCTCAAGTCAGAGGTGGCGAAACCCGACAGGACT
ATAAAGATACCAGGCGTTTCCCCCTGGAAGCTCCCTCGTGCGCTCTCCTGTTCCGACCCTGCCGCTTACC
GGATACCTGTCCGCCTTTCTCCCTTCGGGAAGCGTGGCGCTTTCTCATAGCTCACGCTGTAGGTATCTCA
GTTCGGTGTAGGTCGTTCGCTCCAAGCTGGGCTGTGTGCACGAACCCCCCGTTCAGCCCGACCGCTGCGC
CTTATCCGGTAACTATCGTCTTGAGTCCAACCCGGTAAGACACGACTTATCGCCACTGGCAGCAGCCACT
GGTAACAGGATTAGCAGAGCGAGGTATGTAGGCGGTGCTACAGAGTTCTTGAAGTGGTGGCCTAACTACG
GCTACACTAGAAGAACAGTATTTGGTATCTGCGCTCTGCTGAAGCCAGTTACCTTCGGAAAAAGAGTTGG
TAGCTCTTGATCCGGCAAACAAACCACCGCTGGTAGCGGTGGTTTTTTTGTTTGCAAGCAGCAGATTACG
CGCAGAAAAAAAGGATCTCAAGAAGATCCTTTGATCTTTTCTACGGGGTCTGACGCTCAGTGGAACGAAA
ACTCACGTTAAGGGATTTTGGTCATGAGATTATCAAAAAGGATCTTCACCTAGATCCTTTTAAATTAAAA
ATGAAGTTTTAAATCAATCTAAAGTATATATGAGTAAACTTGGTCTGACAGTTACCAATGCTTAATCAGT
GAGGCACCTATCTCAGCGATCTGTCTATTTCGTTCATCCATAGTTGCCTGACTCCCCGTCGTGTAGATAA
CTACGATACGGGAGGGCTTACCATCTGGCCCCAGTGCTGCAATGATACCGCGAGACCCACGCTCACCGGC
TCCAGATTTATCAGCAATAAACCAGCCAGCCGGAAGGGCCGAGCGCAGAAGTGGTCCTGCAACTTTATCC
GCCTCCATCCAGTCTATTAATTGTTGCCGGGAAGCTAGAGTAAGTAGTTCGCCAGTTAATAGTTTGCGCA
ACGTTGTTGCCATTGCTACAGGCATCGTGGTGTCACGCTCGTCGTTTGGTATGGCTTCATTCAGCTCCGG
TTCCCAACGATCAAGGCGAGTTACATGATCCCCCATGTTGTGCAAAAAAGCGGTTAGCTCCTTCGGTCCT
CCGATCGTTGTCAGAAGTAAGTTGGCCGCAGTGTTATCACTCATGGTTATGGCAGCACTGCATAATTCTC
TTACTGTCATGCCATCCGTAAGATGCTTTTCTGTGACTGGTGAGTACTCAACCAAGTCATTCTGAGAATA
GTGTATGCGGCGACCGAGTTGCTCTTGCCCGGCGTCAATACGGGATAATACCGCGCCACATAGCAGAACT
TTAAAAGTGCTCATCATTGGAAAACGTTCTTCGGGGCGAAAACTCTCAAGGATCTTACCGCTGTTGAGAT
CCAGTTCGATGTAACCCACTCGTGCACCCAACTGATCTTCAGCATCTTTTACTTTCACCAGCGTTTCTGG
GTGAGCAAAAACAGGAAGGCAAAATGCCGCAAAAAAGGGAATAAGGGCGACACGGAAATGTTGAATACTC
ATACTCTTCCTTTTTCAATATTATTGAAGCATTTATCAGGGTTATTGTCTCATGAGCGGATACATATTTG
AATGTATTTAGAAAAATAAACAAATAGGGGTTCCGCGCACATTTCCCCGAAAAGTGCCACCTGATGCGGT
GTGAAATACCGCACAGATGCGTAAGGAGAAAATACCGCATCAGGAAATTGTAAGCGTTAATATTTTGTTA
AAATTCGCGTTAAATTTTTGTTAAATCAGCTCATTTTTTAACCAATAGGCCGAAATCGGCAAAATCCCTT
ATAAATCAAAAGAATAGACCGAGATAGGGT
[37 nt withheld, positions 6401-6437]
AAAGAACGTGGACTCCAACGTCAAAGG
[49 nt withheld, positions 6465-6513]
T
[91 nt withheld, positions 6515-6605]
G
[124 nt withheld, positions 6607-6730]
CCATTCGCCATTCAGGCTGCGCAACTGTTGGGAAGGGCGATCGGTGCGGGCCTCTTCGCTATTACGCCAG
CTGGCGAAAGGGGGATGTGCTGCAAGGCGATTAAGTTGGGTAACGCCAGGGTTTTCCCAGTCACGACGTT
GTAAAACGACGGCCAGTGAATTGTAATACGACTCACTATA
